>Addgene plasmid #123106 | pDEST-CMV 3xFLAG-LC3A-GFP | addgene full sequence | sequence record 244007 | Addgene NGS Result
CGTCGACGGATCGGGAGATCTCCCGATCCCCTATGGTGCACTCTCAGTACAATCTGCTCTGATGCCGCAT
AGTTAAGCCAGTATCTGCTCCCTGCTTGTGTGTTGGAGGTCGCTGAGTAGTGCGCGAGCAAAATTTAAGC
TACAACAAGGCAAGGCTTGACCGACAATTGCATGAAGAATCTGCTTAGGGTTAGGCGTTTTGCGCTGCTT
CGCGATGTACGGGCCAGATATACGCGTTGACATTGATTATTGACTAGTTATTAATAGTAATCAATTACGG
GGTCATTAGTTCATAGCCCATATATGGAGTTCCGCGTTACATAACTTACGGTAAATGGCCCGCCTGGCTG
ACCGCCCAACGACCCCCGCCCATTGACGTCAATAATGACGTATGTTCCCATAGTAACGCCAATAGGGACT
TTCCATTGACGTCAATGGGTGGAGTATTTACGGTAAACTGCCCACTTGGCAGTACATCAAGTGTATCATA
TGCCAAGTACGCCCCCTATTGACGTCAATGACGGTAAATGGCCCGCCTGGCATTATGCCCAGTACATGAC
CTTATGGGACTTTCCTACTTGGCAGTACATCTACGTATTAGTCATCGCTATTACCATGGTGATGCGGTTT
TGGCAGTACATCAATGGGCGTGGATAGCGGTTTGACTCACGGGGATTTCCAAGTCTCCACCCCATTGACG
TCAATGGGAGTTTGTTTTGGCACCAAAATCAACGGGACTTTCCAAAATGTCGTAACAACTCCGCCCCATT
GACGCAAATGGGCGGTAGGCGTGTACGGTGGGAGGTCTATATAAGCAGAGCTCGTTTAGTGAACCGTCAG
AATTGATCTGGTACCATGGACTACAAAGACCATGACGGTGATTATAAAGATCATGACATCGATTACAAGG
ATGACGATGACAAGCTTACAAGTTTGTACAAAAAAGCAGGCTTAATGCCCTCAGACCGGCCTTTCAAGCA
GCGGCGGAGCTTCGCCGACCGCTGTAAGGAGGTACAGCAGATCCGCGACCAGCACCCCAGCAAAATCCCG
GTGATCATCGAGCGCTACAAGGGTGAGAAGCAGCTGCCCGTCCTGGACAAGACCAAGTTTTTGGTCCCGG
ACCATGTCAACATGAGCGAGTTGGTCAAGATCATCCGGCGCCGCCTGCAGCTGAACCCCACGCAGGCCTT
CTTCCTGCTGGTGAACCAGCACAGCATGGTGAGTGTGTCCACGCCCATCGCGGACATCTACGAGCAGGAG
AAAGACGAGGACGGCTTCCTCTATATGGTCTACGCCTCCCAGGAAACCTTCGGCTTCTACCCAGCTTTCT
TGTACAAAGTGGTTCGATCTAGACTCGAGATGGTGAGCAAGGGCGAGGAGCTGTTCACCGGGGTGGTGCC
CATCCTGGTCGAGCTGGACGGCGACGTAAACGGCCACAAGTTCAGCGTGTCCGGCGAGGGCGAGGGCGAT
GCCACCTACGGCAAGCTGACCCTGAAGTTCATCTGCACCACCGGCAAGCTGCCCGTGCCCTGGCCCACCC
TCGTGACCACCCTGACCTACGGCGTGCAGTGCTTCAGCCGCTACCCCGACCACATGAAGCAGCACGACTT
CTTCAAGTCCGCCATGCCCGAAGGCTACGTCCAGGAGCGCACCATCTTCTTCAAGGACGACGGCAACTAC
AAGACCCGCGCCGAGGTGAAGTTCGAGGGCGACACCCTGGTGAACCGCATCGAGCTGAAGGGCATCGACT
TCAAGGAGGACGGCAACATCCTGGGGCACAAGCTGGAGTACAACTACAACAGCCACAACGTCTATATCAT
GGCCGACAAGCAGAAGAACGGCATCAAGGTGAACTTCAAGATCCGCCACAACATCGAGGACGGCAGCGTG
CAGCTCGCCGACCACTACCAGCAGAACACCCCCATCGGCGACGGCCCCGTGCTGCTGCCCGACAACCACT
ACCTGAGCACCCAGTCCGCCCTGAGCAAAGACCCCAACGAGAAGCGCGATCACATGGTCCTGCTGGAGTT
CGTGACCGCCGCCGGGATCACTCTCGGCATGGACGAGCTGTACAAGTAATTAATTAAGATAAACCCGCTG
ATCAGCCTCGACTGTGCCTTCTAGTTGCCAGCCATCTGTTGTTTGCCCCTCCCCCGTGCCTTCCTTGACC
CTGGAAGGTGCCACTCCCACTGTCCTTTCCTAATAAAATGAGGAAATTGCATCGCATTGTCTGAGTAGGT
GTCATTCTATTCTGGGGGGTGGGGTGGGGCAGGACAGCAAGGGGGAGGATTGGGAAGACAATAGCAGGCA
TGCTGGGGATGCGGTGGGCTCTATGGCTTCTGAGGCGGAAAGAACCAGCTGGGGCTCTAGGGGGTATCCC
C
[124 nt withheld, positions 2382-2505]
C
[91 nt withheld, positions 2507-2597]
A
[49 nt withheld, positions 2599-2647]
CCTTTGACGTTGGAGTCCACGTTCTTT
[37 nt withheld, positions 2675-2711]
ACCCTATCTCGGTCTATTCTTTTGATTTATAAGGGATTTTGCCGATTTCGGCCTATTGGTTAAAAAATGA
GCTGATTTAACAAAAATTTAACGCGAATTAATTCTGTGGAATGTGTGTCAGTTAGGGTGTGGAAAGTCCC
CAGGCTCCCCAGCAGGCAGAAGTATGCAAAGCATGCATCTCAATTAGTCAGCAACCAGGTGTGGAAAGTC
CCCAGGCTCCCCAGCAGGCAGAAGTATGCAAAGCATGCATCTCAATTAGTCAGCAACCATAGTCCCGCCC
CTAACTCCGCCCATCCCGCCCCTAACTCCGCCCAGTTCCGCCCATTCTCCGCCCCATGGCTGACTAATTT
TTTTTATTTATGCAGAGGCCGAGGCCGCCTCTGCCTCTGAGCTATTCCAGAAGTAGTGAGGAGGCTTTTT
TGGAGGCCTAGGCTTTTGCAAAAAGCTCCCGGGAGCTTGTATATCCATTTTCGGATCTGATCAAGAGACA
GGATGAGGATCGTTTCGCATGATTGAACAAGATGGATTGCACGCAGGTTCTCCGGCCGCTTGGGTGGAGA
GGCTATTCGGCTATGACTGGGCACAACAGACAATCGGCTGCTCTGATGCCGCCGTGTTCCGGCTGTCAGC
GCAGGGGCGCCCGGTTCTTTTTGTCAAGACCGACCTGTCCGGTGCCCTGAATGAACTGCAGGACGAGGCA
GCGCGGCTATCGTGGCTGGCCACGACGGGCGTTCCTTGCGCAGCTGTGCTCGACGTTGTCACTGAAGCGG
GAAGGGACTGGCTGCTATTGGGCGAAGTGCCGGGGCAGGATCTCCTGTCATCTCACCTTGCTCCTGCCGA
GAAAGTATCCATCATGGCTGATGCAATGCGGCGGCTGCATACGCTTGATCCGGCTACCTGCCCATTCGAC
CACCAAGCGAAACATCGCATCGAGCGAGCACGTACTCGGATGGAAGCCGGTCTTGTCGATCAGGATGATC
TGGACGAAGAGCATCAGGGGCTCGCGCCAGCCGAACTGTTCGCCAGGCTCAAGGCGCGCATGCCCGACGG
CGAGGATCTCGTCGTGACCCATGGCGATGCCTGCTTGCCGAATATCATGGTGGAAAATGGCCGCTTTTCT
GGATTCATCGACTGTGGCCGGCTGGGTGTGGCGGACCGCTATCAGGACATAGCGTTGGCTACCCGTGATA
TTGCTGAAGAGCTTGGCGGCGAATGGGCTGACCGCTTCCTCGTGCTTTACGGTATCGCCGCTCCCGATTC
GCAGCGCATCGCCTTCTATCGCCTTCTTGACGAGTTCTTCTGAGCGGGACTCTGGGGTTCGAAATGACCG
ACCAAGCGACGCCCAACCTGCCATCACGAGATTTCGATTCCACCGCCGCCTTCTATGAAAGGTTGGGCTT
CGGAATCGTTTTCCGGGACGCCGGCTGGATGATCCTCCAGCGCGGGGATCTCATGCTGGAGTTCTTCGCC
CACCCCAACTTGTTTATTGCAGCTTATAATGGTTACAAATAAAGCAATAGCATCACAAATTTCACAAATA
AAGCATTTTTTTCACTGCATTCTAGTTGTGGTTTGTCCAAACTCATCAATGTATCTTATCATGTCTGTAT
ACCGTCGACCTCTAGCTAGAGCTTGGCGTAATCATGGTCATAGCTGTTTCCTGTGTGAAATTGTTATCCG
CTCACAATTCCACACAACATACGAGCCGGAAGCATAAAGTGTAAAGCCTGGGGTGCCTAATGAGTGAGCT
AACTCACATTAATTGCGTTGCGCTCACTGCCCGCTTTCCAGTCGGGAAACCTGTCGTGCCAGCTGCATTA
ATGAATCGGCCAACGCGCGGGGAGAGGCGGTTTGCGTATTGGGCGCTCTTCCGCTTCCTCGCTCACTGAC
TCGCTGCGCTCGGTCGTTCGGCTGCGGCGAGCGGTATCAGCTCACTCAAAGGCGGTAATACGGTTATCCA
CAGAATCAGGGGATAACGCAGGAAAGAACATGTGAGCAAAAGGCCAGCAAAAGGCCAGGAACCGTAAAAA
GGCCGCGTTGCTGGCGTTTTTCCATAGGCTCCGCCCCCCTGACGAGCATCACAAAAATCGACGCTCAAGT
CAGAGGTGGCGAAACCCGACAGGACTATAAAGATACCAGGCGTTTCCCCCTGGAAGCTCCCTCGTGCGCT
CTCCTGTTCCGACCCTGCCGCTTACCGGATACCTGTCCGCCTTTCTCCCTTCGGGAAGCGTGGCGCTTTC
TCATAGCTCACGCTGTAGGTATCTCAGTTCGGTGTAGGTCGTTCGCTCCAAGCTGGGCTGTGTGCACGAA
CCCCCCGTTCAGCCCGACCGCTGCGCCTTATCCGGTAACTATCGTCTTGAGTCCAACCCGGTAAGACACG
ACTTATCGCCACTGGCAGCAGCCACTGGTAACAGGATTAGCAGAGCGAGGTATGTAGGCGGTGCTACAGA
GTTCTTGAAGTGGTGGCCTAACTACGGCTACACTAGAAGAACAGTATTTGGTATCTGCGCTCTGCTGAAG
CCAGTTACCTTCGGAAAAAGAGTTGGTAGCTCTTGATCCGGCAAACAAACCACCGCTGGTAGCGGTGGTT
TTTTTGTTTGCAAGCAGCAGATTACGCGCAGAAAAAAAGGATCTCAAGAAGATCCTTTGATCTTTTCTAC
GGGGTCTGACGCTCAGTGGAACGAAAACTCACGTTAAGGGATTTTGGTCATGAGATTATCAAAAAGGATC
TTCACCTAGATCCTTTTAAATTAAAAATGAAGTTTTAAATCAATCTAAAGTATATATGAGTAAACTTGGT
CTGACAGTTACCAATGCTTAATCAGTGAGGCACCTATCTCAGCGATCTGTCTATTTCGTTCATCCATAGT
TGCCTGACTCCCCGTCGTGTAGATAACTACGATACGGGAGGGCTTACCATCTGGCCCCAGTGCTGCAATG
ATACCGCGAGACCCACGCTCACCGGCTCCAGATTTATCAGCAATAAACCAGCCAGCCGGAAGGGCCGAGC
GCAGAAGTGGTCCTGCAACTTTATCCGCCTCCATCCAGTCTATTAATTGTTGCCGGGAAGCTAGAGTAAG
TAGTTCGCCAGTTAATAGTTTGCGCAACGTTGTTGCCATTGCTACAGGCATCGTGGTGTCACGCTCGTCG
TTTGGTATGGCTTCATTCAGCTCCGGTTCCCAACGATCAAGGCGAGTTACATGATCCCCCATGTTGTGCA
AAAAAGCGGTTAGCTCCTTCGGTCCTCCGATCGTTGTCAGAAGTAAGTTGGCCGCAGTGTTATCACTCAT
GGTTATGGCAGCACTGCATAATTCTCTTACTGTCATGCCATCCGTAAGATGCTTTTCTGTGACTGGTGAG
TACTCAACCAAGTCATTCTGAGAATAGTGTATGCGGCGACCGAGTTGCTCTTGCCCGGCGTCAATACGGG
ATAATACCGCGCCACATAGCAGAACTTTAAAAGTGCTCATCATTGGAAAACGTTCTTCGGGGCGAAAACT
CTCAAGGATCTTACCGCTGTTGAGATCCAGTTCGATGTAACCCACTCGTGCACCCAACTGATCTTCAGCA
TCTTTTACTTTCACCAGCGTTTCTGGGTGAGCAAAAACAGGAAGGCAAAATGCCGCAAAAAAGGGAATAA
GGGCGACACGGAAATGTTGAATACTCATACTCTTCCTTTTTCAATATTATTGAAGCATTTATCAGGGTTA
TTGTCTCATGAGCGGATACATATTTGAATGTATTTAGAAAAATAAACAAATAGGGGTTCCGCGCACATTT
CCCCGAAAAGTGCCACCTGA
Features (pLannotate 1.2.2; 22 found; start..end, strand, type, name):
     32..84      -  misc_feature   bom (fragment): basis of mobility region from pBR322
    239..618     +  enhancer       CMV enhancer: human cytomegalovirus immediate early enhancer
    619..822     +  promoter       CMV promoter: human cytomegalovirus (CMV) immediate early promoter
    859..924     +  CDS            3xFLAG: three tandem FLAG® epitope tags, followed by an enterokinase cleavage site
    928..952     +  protein_bind   attB1: mutant version of attB; recombination site for the Gateway® BP reaction BP Clonase™
    955..1317    +  CDS            LC3A: human LC3 protein; MAP1LC3A; Atg8 family member found on autophagosomes
   1319..1343    -  protein_bind   attB2: mutant version of attB; recombination site for the Gateway® BP reaction BP Clonase™
   1360..2079    +  CDS            EGFP: the original enhanced GFP (Yang et al., 1996) mammalian codon-optimized
   2112..2336    +  polyA_signal   bGH poly(A) signal: bovine growth hormone polyadenylation signal
   2340..2361    +  promoter       SV40 promoter (fragment): SV40 enhancer and early promoter
   2382..2810    +  rep_origin     f1 ori (sequence partly withheld): f1 bacteriophage origin of replication; arrow indicates direction of (+) strand synthesis
   2824..3153    +  promoter       SV40 promoter: SV40 enhancer and early promoter
   3220..4011    +  CDS            neo: KKA2_KLEPN - Also known as kan, nptII. Experimental evidence at protein level: Swiss-Prot protein existence level 1. Resistance to kanamycin, neomycin, paromomycin, ribostamycin, butirosin and gentamicin B. From Klebsiella pneumoniae.
   4035..4193    +  CDS            ble (fragment): BLE_KLEPN - Experimental evidence at protein level: Swiss-Prot protein existence level 1. Binding protein with a strong affinity to the bleomycin family of antibiotics. Binds to CL990; an antimitotic-antibiotic compound. From Klebsiella pneumoniae.
   4188..4309    +  polyA_signal   SV40 poly(A) signal: SV40 polyadenylation signal
   4382..4398    -  protein_bind   lac operator: The lac repressor binds to the lac operator to inhibit transcription in E. coli. This inhibition can be relieved by adding lactose or isopropyl-β-D-thiogalactopyranoside (IPTG). lac repressor encoded by lacI
   4406..4436    -  promoter       lac promoter: promoter for the E. coli lac operon
   4451..4472    -  protein_bind   CAP binding site: CAP binding activates transcription in the presence of cAMP. E. coli catabolite activator protein
   4485..4577    -  CDS            lacI (fragment): lac repressor; lacI; The lac repressor binds to the lac operator to inhibit transcription in E. coli. This inhibition can be relieved by adding lactose or isopropyl-β-D-thiogalactopyranoside (IPTG).
   4760..5348    -  rep_origin     ori: high-copy-number ColE1/pMB1/pBR322/pUC origin of replication
   5519..6379    -  CDS            AmpR: β-lactamase; bla; confers resistance to ampicillin, carbenicillin, and related antibiotics
   6380..6484    -  promoter       AmpR promoter: bla
