[The description below was written by a language model from this plasmid's Addgene catalogue record and pLannotate feature annotations shown in this document.]
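Description:
pDEST-CMV 3xFLAG-LC3A-GFP is a mammalian expression plasmid of about 6.5 kb, made by Gateway recombination of the human MAP1LC3A (LC3A) coding sequence into the pDEST-CMV-3xFLAG-gateway-EGFP destination backbone. It is propagated in E. coli as a high-copy plasmid through a ColE1/pUC-type origin and selected with ampicillin via the β-lactamase gene and its own promoter. An f1 phage origin is also present, along with short remnants of lac regulatory sequence, a bom fragment and a ble fragment that are vector carry-over. For selection in mammalian cells, an SV40 early promoter drives the neomycin phosphotransferase gene, terminated by an SV40 polyadenylation signal, which allows G418 selection of stable transfectants.

The expression cassette uses the human cytomegalovirus immediate early enhancer and promoter to drive a single fusion open reading frame, which ends at a bovine growth hormone polyadenylation signal. This frame consists of an N-terminal 3xFLAG epitope, LC3A, and a C-terminal EGFP. The attB1 and attB2 sites left by the Gateway reaction flank LC3A and are read through as short linkers between the fusion partners.

The design works as a protease reporter. ATG4 family cysteine proteases normally cleave Atg8-family proteins such as LC3A near the C terminus to prime them for lipidation, so cleavage of this fusion should separate the EGFP moiety from the FLAG-tagged LC3A. The ratio of intact to cleaved product can then be followed through the two tags, for example by immunoblotting. The stated purpose is to monitor ATG4 activity towards LC3A in mammalian cells, in the context of work comparing human ATG4 isoforms in LC3/GABARAP processing.
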