Addgene plasmid #123106: pDEST-CMV 3xFLAG-LC3A-GFP
Purpose: Expresses 3xFLAG-LC3A-EGFP in mammalian cells, for monitoring ATG4 activity towards LC3A
Depositing lab: Robin Ketteler. Depositing organization: University College London. Publication: Redundancy of human ATG4 protease isoforms in autophagy and LC3/GABARAP processing revealed in cells. Agrotis A, Pengo N, Burden JJ, Ketteler R. Autophagy. 2019 Jan 21. doi: 10.1080/15548627.2019.1569925. PubMed 30661429.
Backbone
  Vector backbone: pDEST-CMV-3xFLAG-gateway-EGFP
  Backbone size w/o insert (bp): 6111
  Vector type: Mammalian Expression
  Selectable markers: Neomycin (select with G418)
Growth in bacteria
  Bacterial resistance: Ampicillin, 100 μg/mL
  Growth temperature: 37°C
  Growth strain: DH5alpha
  Copy number: High Copy
Gene/Insert
  Gene/Insert name: Microtubule-associated proteins 1A/1B light chain 3A
  Species: H. sapiens (human)
  GenBank ID: NM_032514.3
  Entrez Gene: MAP1LC3A (a.k.a. ATG8E, LC3, LC3A, MAP1ALC3, MAP1BLC3)
  Promoter: CMV
  Tag / fusion protein: 3xFLAG (N terminal on backbone); EGFP (C terminal on backbone)
  Cloning method: Gateway Cloning
  Sequencing primers: 5′ CMVF_pCDNA3; 3′ EGFP Nrev
Terms and licenses: Academic/Nonprofit Terms; Industry Terms: Not Available to Industry
How to cite: pDEST-CMV 3xFLAG-LC3A-GFP was a gift from Robin Ketteler (Addgene plasmid # 123106 ; http://n2t.net/addgene:123106 ; RRID:Addgene_123106)
